>Addgene plasmid #169488 | pTS2409-Tier1-PhCMV-FURINsite | addgene full sequence | sequence record 364216 | Addgene NGS Result
GTGCCACCTGACGTCGACGGATCGGGAGATCTCCACGCGTGGTACCCTCGAGTTGACATTGATTATTGAG
TAGTTATTAATAGTAATCAATTACGGGGTCATTAGTTCATAGCCCATATATGGAGTTCCGCGTTACATAA
CTTACGGTAAATGGCCCGCCTGGCTGACCGCCCAACGACCCCCGCCCATTGACGTCAATAATGACGTATG
TTCCCATAGTAACGCCAATAGGGACTTTCCATTGACGTCAATGGGTGGAGTATTTACGGTAAACTGCCCA
CTTGGCAGTACATCAAGTGTATCATATGCCAAGTACGCCCCCTATTGACGTCAATGACGGTAAATGGCCC
GCCTGGCATTATGCCCAGTACATGACCTTATGGGACTTTCCTACTTGGCAGTACATCTACGTATTAGTCA
TCGCTATTACCATGGTGATGCGGTTTTGGCAGTACATCAATGGGCGTGGATAGCGGTTTGACTCACGGGG
ATTTCCAAGTCTCCACCCCATTGACGTCAATGGGAGTTTGTTTTGGCACCAAAATCAACGGGACTTTCCA
AAATGTCGTAACAACTCCGCCCCATTGACGCAAATGGGCGGTAGGCGTGTACGGTGGGAGGTCTATATAA
GCAGAGCTCTCTGGCTAACTAGAGAACCCACTGCTTACTGGCTTATCGAAATTAATACGACTCACTATAG
GGAGACCCAAGCTGTTCGAAGCGGAATTCACCATGACTAGTGGTGGTTCTGGTAGAGCCAGATACAAGAG
AGCTAGCGGATCCACCGGTGTCTAGAAAGCTTTGAGGCCGGCCTGCAGGGATCAGCCTCGACTGTGCCTT
CTAGTTGCCAGCCATCTGTTGTTTGCCCCTCCCCCGTGCCTTCCTTGACCCTGGAAGGTGCCACTCCCAC
TGTCCTTTCCTAATAAAATGAGGAAATTGCATCGCATTGTCTGAGTAGGTGTCATTCTATTCTGGGGGGT
GGGGTGGGGCAGGACAGCAAGGGGGAGGATTGGGAAGACAATAGCAGGCATGCTGGGGATGCGGTGGGCT
CTATGGCTTCTGAGGCGGAAAGAACCAGCTGGGGCTCTAGGGGGTATCCCC
[124 nt withheld, positions 1102-1225]
C
[91 nt withheld, positions 1227-1317]
A
[49 nt withheld, positions 1319-1367]
CCTTTGACGTTGGAGTCCACGTTCTTT
[37 nt withheld, positions 1395-1431]
ACCCTATCTCGGTCTATTCTTTTGATTTATAAGGGATTTTGCCGATTTCGGCCTATTGGTTAAAAAATGA
GCTGATTTAACAAAAATTTAACGCGAATTAATTCTGTGGAATGTGTGTCAGTTAGGGTGTGGAAAGTCCC
CAGGCTCCCCAGCAGGCAGAAGTATGCAAAGCATGCATCTCAATTAGTCAGCAACCAGGTGTGGAAAGTC
CCCAGGCTCCCCAGCAGGCAGAAGTATGCAAAGCATGCATCTCAATTAGTCAGCAACCATAGTCCCGCCC
CTAACTCCGCCCATCCCGCCCCTAACTCCGCCCAGTTCCGCCCATTCTCCGCCCCATGGCTGACTAATTT
TTTTTATTTATGCAGAGGCCGAGGCCGCCTCTGCCTCTGAGCTATTCCAGAAGTAGTGAGGAGGCTTTTT
TGGAGGCCTAGGCTTTTGCAAAAAGCTCCCGGGAGCTTGTATATCCATTTTCGGATCTGATCAAGAGACA
GGATGAGGATCGTTTCGCATGATTGAACAAGATGGATTGCACGCAGGTTCTCCGGCCGCTTGGGTGGAGA
GGCTATTCGGCTATGACTGGGCACAACAGACAATCGGCTGCTCTGATGCCGCCGTGTTCCGGCTGTCAGC
GCAGGGGCGCCCGGTTCTTTTTGTCAAGACCGACCTGTCCGGTGCCCTGAATGAACTGCAGGACGAGGCA
GCGCGGCTATCGTGGCTGGCCACGACGGGCGTTCCTTGCGCAGCTGTGCTCGACGTTGTCACTGAAGCGG
GAAGGGACTGGCTGCTATTGGGCGAAGTGCCGGGGCAGGATCTCCTGTCATCTCACCTTGCTCCTGCCGA
GAAAGTATCCATCATGGCTGATGCAATGCGGCGGCTGCATACGCTTGATCCGGCTACCTGCCCATTCGAC
CACCAAGCGAAACATCGCATCGAGCGAGCACGTACTCGGATGGAAGCCGGTCTTGTCGATCAGGATGATC
TGGACGAAGAGCATCAGGGGCTCGCGCCAGCCGAACTGTTCGCCAGGCTCAAGGCGCGCATGCCCGACGG
CGAGGATCTCGTCGTGACCCATGGCGATGCCTGCTTGCCGAATATCATGGTGGAAAATGGCCGCTTTTCT
GGATTCATCGACTGTGGCCGGCTGGGTGTGGCGGACCGCTATCAGGACATAGCGTTGGCTACCCGTGATA
TTGCTGAAGAGCTTGGCGGCGAATGGGCTGACCGCTTCCTCGTGCTTTACGGTATCGCCGCTCCCGATTC
GCAGCGCATCGCCTTCTATCGCCTTCTTGACGAGTTCTTCTGAGCGGGACTCTGGGGTTCGAAATGACCG
ACCAAGCGACGCCCAACCTGCCATCACGAGATTTCGATTCCACCGCCGCCTTCTATGAAAGGTTGGGCTT
CGGAATCGTTTTCCGGGACGCCGGCTGGATGATCCTCCAGCGCGGGGATCTCATGCTGGAGTTCTTCGCC
CACCCCAACTTGTTTATTGCAGCTTATAATGGTTACAAATAAAGCAATAGCATCACAAATTTCACAAATA
AAGCATTTTTTTCACTGCATTCTAGTTGTGGTTTGTCCAAACTCATCAATGTATCTTATCATGTCTGTAT
ACCGTCGACCTCTAGCTAGAGCTTGGCGTAATCATGGTCATAGCTGTTTCCTGTGTGAAATTGTTATCCG
CTCACAATTCCACACAACATACGAGCCGGAAGCATAAAGTGTAAAGCCTGGGGTGCCTAATGAGTGAGCT
AACTCACATTAATTGCGTTGCGCTCACTGCCCGCTTTCCAGTCGGGAAACCTGTCGTGCCAGCTGCATTA
ATGAATCGGCCAACGCGCGGGGAGAGGCGGTTTGCGTATTGGGCGCTCTTCCGCTTCCTCGCTCACTGAC
TCGCTGCGCTCGGTCGTTCGGCTGCGGCGAGCGGTATCAGCTCACTCAAAGGCGGTAATACGGTTATCCA
CAGAATCAGGGGATAACGCAGGAAAGAACATGTGAGCAAAAGGCCAGCAAAAGGCCAGGAACCGTAAAAA
GGCCGCGTTGCTGGCGTTTTTCCATAGGCTCCGCCCCCCTGACGAGCATCACAAAAATCGACGCTCAAGT
CAGAGGTGGCGAAACCCGACAGGACTATAAAGATACCAGGCGTTTCCCCCTGGAAGCTCCCTCGTGCGCT
CTCCTGTTCCGACCCTGCCGCTTACCGGATACCTGTCCGCCTTTCTCCCTTCGGGAAGCGTGGCGCTTTC
TCATAGCTCACGCTGTAGGTATCTCAGTTCGGTGTAGGTCGTTCGCTCCAAGCTGGGCTGTGTGCACGAA
CCCCCCGTTCAGCCCGACCGCTGCGCCTTATCCGGTAACTATCGTCTTGAGTCCAACCCGGTAAGACACG
ACTTATCGCCACTGGCAGCAGCCACTGGTAACAGGATTAGCAGAGCGAGGTATGTAGGCGGTGCTACAGA
GTTCTTGAAGTGGTGGCCTAACTACGGCTACACTAGAAGAACAGTATTTGGTATCTGCGCTCTGCTGAAG
CCAGTTACCTTCGGAAAAAGAGTTGGTAGCTCTTGATCCGGCAAACAAACCACCGCTGGTAGCGGTGGTT
TTTTTGTTTGCAAGCAGCAGATTACGCGCAGAAAAAAAGGATCTCAAGAAGATCCTTTGATCTTTTCTAC
GGGGTCTGACGCTCAGTGGAACGAAAACTCACGTTAAGGGATTTTGGTCATGAGATTATCAAAAAGGATC
TTCACCTAGATCCTTTTAAATTAAAAATGAAGTTTTAAATCAATCTAAAGTATATATGAGTAAACTTGGT
CTGACAGTTACCAATGCTTAATCAGTGAGGCACCTATCTCAGCGATCTGTCTATTTCGTTCATCCATAGT
TGCCTGACTCCCCGTCGTGTAGATAACTACGATACGGGAGGGCTTACCATCTGGCCCCAGTGCTGCAATG
ATACCGCGAGACCCACGCTCACCGGCTCCAGATTTATCAGCAATAAACCAGCCAGCCGGAAGGGCCGAGC
GCAGAAGTGGTCCTGCAACTTTATCCGCCTCCATCCAGTCTATTAATTGTTGCCGGGAAGCTAGAGTAAG
TAGTTCGCCAGTTAATAGTTTGCGCAACGTTGTTGCCATTGCTACAGGCATCGTGGTGTCACGCTCGTCG
TTTGGTATGGCTTCATTCAGCTCCGGTTCCCAACGATCAAGGCGAGTTACATGATCCCCCATGTTGTGCA
AAAAAGCGGTTAGCTCCTTCGGTCCTCCGATCGTTGTCAGAAGTAAGTTGGCCGCAGTGTTATCACTCAT
GGTTATGGCAGCACTGCATAATTCTCTTACTGTCATGCCATCCGTAAGATGCTTTTCTGTGACTGGTGAG
TACTCAACCAAGTCATTCTGAGAATAGTGTATGCGGCGACCGAGTTGCTCTTGCCCGGCGTCAATACGGG
ATAATACCGCGCCACATAGCAGAACTTTAAAAGTGCTCATCATTGGAAAACGTTCTTCGGGGCGAAAACT
CTCAAGGATCTTACCGCTGTTGAGATCCAGTTCGATGTAACCCACTCGTGCACCCAACTGATCTTCAGCA
TCTTTTACTTTCACCAGCGTTTCTGGGTGAGCAAAAACAGGAAGGCAAAATGCCGCAAAAAAGGGAATAA
GGGCGACACGGAAATGTTGAATACTCATACTCTTCCTTTTTCAATATTATTGAAGCATTTATCAGGGTTA
TTGTCTCATGAGCGGATACATATTTGAATGTATTTAGAAAAATAAACAAATAGGGGTTCCGCGCACATTT
CCCCGAAAA
Features (pLannotate 1.2.2; 18 found; start..end, strand, type, name):
    131..434     +  enhancer       CMV enhancer: human cytomegalovirus immediate early enhancer
    435..638     +  promoter       CMV promoter: human cytomegalovirus (CMV) immediate early promoter
    634..667     +  LTR            5' LTR (truncated) (fragment): truncated 5' long terminal repeat (LTR) from HIV-1
    683..701     +  promoter       T7 promoter: promoter for bacteriophage T7 RNA polymerase
    832..1056    +  polyA_signal   bGH poly(A) signal: bovine growth hormone polyadenylation signal
   1060..1081    +  promoter       SV40 promoter (fragment): SV40 enhancer and early promoter
   1102..1530    +  rep_origin     f1 ori (sequence partly withheld): f1 bacteriophage origin of replication; arrow indicates direction of (+) strand synthesis
   1544..1873    +  promoter       SV40 promoter: SV40 enhancer and early promoter
   1940..2731    +  CDS            neo: KKA2_KLEPN - Also known as kan, nptII. Experimental evidence at protein level: Swiss-Prot protein existence level 1. Resistance to kanamycin, neomycin, paromomycin, ribostamycin, butirosin and gentamicin B. From Klebsiella pneumoniae.
   2755..2913    +  CDS            ble (fragment): BLE_KLEPN - Experimental evidence at protein level: Swiss-Prot protein existence level 1. Binding protein with a strong affinity to the bleomycin family of antibiotics. Binds to CL990; an antimitotic-antibiotic compound. From Klebsiella pneumoniae.
   2908..3029    +  polyA_signal   SV40 poly(A) signal: SV40 polyadenylation signal
   3102..3118    -  protein_bind   lac operator: The lac repressor binds to the lac operator to inhibit transcription in E. coli. This inhibition can be relieved by adding lactose or isopropyl-β-D-thiogalactopyranoside (IPTG). lac repressor encoded by lacI
   3126..3156    -  promoter       lac promoter: promoter for the E. coli lac operon
   3171..3192    -  protein_bind   CAP binding site: CAP binding activates transcription in the presence of cAMP. E. coli catabolite activator protein
   3205..3297    -  CDS            lacI (fragment): lac repressor; lacI; The lac repressor binds to the lac operator to inhibit transcription in E. coli. This inhibition can be relieved by adding lactose or isopropyl-β-D-thiogalactopyranoside (IPTG).
   3480..4068    -  rep_origin     ori: high-copy-number ColE1/pMB1/pBR322/pUC origin of replication
   4239..5099    -  CDS            AmpR: β-lactamase; bla; confers resistance to ampicillin, carbenicillin, and related antibiotics
   5100..5204    -  promoter       AmpR promoter: bla
