[The description below was written by a language model from this plasmid's Addgene catalogue record and pLannotate feature annotations shown in this document.]
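Description:
pTS2409-Tier1-PhCMV-FURINsite is a mammalian expression plasmid built on pMM1, a pcDNA3.1-derived backbone, and belongs to the "Tier-1" level of the VAMSyB modular plasmid architecture for mammalian synthetic biology. The sequenced record is 5,220 nt. In E. coli it is maintained at high copy through a ColE1/pUC-type origin and selected with ampicillin via the β-lactamase gene and its native promoter. An f1 origin is also present, which in principle permits single-stranded DNA production. For mammalian cells, an SV40 enhancer/early promoter drives the neo (nptII) gene, terminated by an SV40 polyadenylation signal, allowing G418 selection of stable transfectants. Residual backbone fragments (a partial ble sequence, lac promoter/operator and a lacI fragment) are annotated but have no evident functional role.

The payload is a compact expression unit in which the human cytomegalovirus immediate-early enhancer and promoter (PhCMV) sit upstream of a short sequence encoding a recognition site for the protease furin, followed by the bovine growth hormone polyadenylation signal. A T7 promoter lies between the CMV promoter and the insert, as is typical of pcDNA3.1 derivatives. The short hit annotated as a truncated HIV-1 LTR overlapping the end of the CMV promoter is probably an annotation artefact rather than a real viral element. The furin site itself is too small to be annotated in the feature table, and the cloning sites used are not recorded. Because the insert encodes only a cleavage motif rather than a full protein, the plasmid most plausibly serves as a standardized part for assembling larger constructs, such as fusion proteins separated by a furin-cleavable linker, although the record does not state this specific downstream use.
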