Addgene plasmid #169488: pTS2409-Tier1-PhCMV-FURINsite
Purpose: Tier-1 vector encoding PhCMV-controlled FURIN protease recognition site (PhCMV-FURINsite-pA).
Depositing lab: Martin Fussenegger. Depositing organization: ETH Zurich (Swiss Federal Institute of Technology). Publication: A versatile plasmid architecture for mammalian synthetic biology (VAMSyB). Haellman V, Strittmatter T, Bertschi A, Stucheli P, Fussenegger M. Metab Eng. 2021 Jul;66:41-50. doi: 10.1016/j.ymben.2021.04.003. Epub 2021 Apr 18. PubMed 33857582.
Backbone
  Vector backbone: pMM1 (pcDNA3.1-based)
  Backbone size w/o insert (bp): 4435
  Vector type: Mammalian Expression
  Selectable markers: Neomycin (select with G418)
Growth in bacteria
  Bacterial resistance: Ampicillin, 100 μg/mL
  Growth temperature: 37°C
  Growth strain: DH5alpha
  Copy number: High Copy
Gene/Insert
  Gene/Insert name: PCMV-driven Furin cleavage site (alt name: PCMV-RARYKR)
  Species: H. sapiens (human)
  Promoter: PhCMV
  Cloning method: Restriction Enzyme; 5′ cloning site Unknown (unknown if destroyed)
  Sequencing primers: 5′ AmpStart; 3′ BGH-rev
Terms and licenses: Academic/Nonprofit Terms; Industry Terms: Not Available to Industry
How to cite: pTS2409-Tier1-PhCMV-FURINsite was a gift from Martin Fussenegger (Addgene plasmid # 169488 ; http://n2t.net/addgene:169488 ; RRID:Addgene_169488)
